>Addgene plasmid #223757 | pHAGE-FKBP-mEGFP-WIPI2 | addgene full sequence | sequence record 448197 | Addgene NGS Result
TGGAAGGGCTAATTCACTCCCAAAGAAGACAAGATATCCTTGATCTGTGGATCTACCACACACAAGGCTA
CTTCCCTGATTAGCAGAACTACACACCAGGGCCAGGGGTCAGATATCCACTGACCTTTGGATGGTGCTAC
AAGCTAGTACCAGTTGAGCCAGATAAGGTAGAAGAGGCCAATAAAGGAGAGAACACCAGCTTGTTACACC
CTGTGAGCCTGCATGGGATGGATGACCCGGAGAGAGAAGTGTTAGAGTGGAGGTTTGACAGCCGCCTAGC
ATTTCATCACGTGGCCCGAGAGCTGCATCCGGAGTACTTCAAGAACTGCTGATATCGAGCTTGCTACAAG
GGACTTTCCGCTGGGGACTTTCCAGGGAGGCGTGGCCTGGGCGGGACTGGGGAGTGGCGAGCCCTCAGAT
CCTGCATATAAGCAGCTGCTTTTTGCCTGTACTGGGTCTCTCTGGTTAGACCAGATCTGAGCCTGGGAGC
TCTCTGGCTAACTAGGGAACCCACTGCTTAAGCCTCAATAAAGCTTGCCTTGAGTGCTTCAAGTAGTGTG
TGCCCGTCTGTTGTGTGACTCTGGTAACTAGAGATCCCTCAGACCCTTTTAGTCAGTGTGGAAAATCTCT
AGCAGTGGCGCCCGAACAGGGACTTGAAAGCGAAAGGGAAACCAGAGGAGCTCTCTCGACGCAGGACTCG
GCTTGCTGAAGCGCGCACGGCAAGAGGCGAGGGGCGGCGACTGGTGAGTACGCCAAAAATTTTGACTAGC
GGAGGCTAGAAGGAGAGAGATGGGTGCGAGAGCGTCAGTATTAAGCGGGGGAGAATTAGATCGCGATGGG
AAAAAATTCGGTTAAGGCCAGGGGGAAAGAAAAAATATAAATTAAAACATATAGTATGGGCAAGCAGGGA
GCTAGAACGATTCGCAGTTAATCCTGGCCTGTTAGAAACATCAGAAGGCTGTAGACAAATACTGGGACAG
CTACAACCATCCCTTCAGACAGGATCAGAAGAACTTAGATCATTATATAATACAGTAGCAACCCTCTATT
GTGTGCATCAAAGGATAGAGATAAAAGACACCAAGGAAGCTTTAGACAAGATAGAGGAAGAGCAAAACAA
AAGTAAGACCACCGCACAGCAAGCGGCCGGCCGCTGATCTTCAGACCTGGAGGAGGAGATATGAGGGACA
ATTGGAGAAGTGAATTATATAAATATAAAGTAGTAAAAATTGAACCATTAGGAGTAGCACCCACCAAGGC
AAAGAGAAGAGTGGTGCAGAGAGAAAAAAGAGCAGTGGGAATAGGAGCTTTGTTCCTTGGGTTCTTGGGA
GCAGCAGGAAGCACTATGGGCGCAGCGTCAATGACGCTGACGGTACAGGCCAGACAATTATTGTCTGGTA
TAGTGCAGCAGCAGAACAATTTGCTGAGGGCTATTGAGGCGCAACAGCATCTGTTGCAACTCACAGTCTG
GGGCATCAAGCAGCTCCAGGCAAGAATCCTGGCTGTGGAAAGATACCTAAAGGATCAACAGCTCCTGGGG
ATTTGGGGTTGCTCTGGAAAACTCATTTGCACCACTGCTGTGCCTTGGAATGCTAGTTGGAGTAATAAAT
CTCTGGAACAGATTTGGAATCACACGACCTGGATGGAGTGGGACAGAGAAATTAACAATTACACAAGCTT
AATACACTCCTTAATTGAAGAATCGCAAAACCAGCAAGAAAAGAATGAACAAGAATTATTGGAATTAGAT
AAATGGGCAAGTTTGTGGAATTGGTTTAACATAACAAATTGGCTGTGGTATATAAAATTATTCATAATGA
TAGTAGGAGGCTTGGTAGGTTTAAGAATAGTTTTTGCTGTACTTTCTATAGTGAATAGAGTTAGGCAGGG
ATATTCACCATTATCGTTTCAGACCCACCTCCCAACCCCGAGGGGACCCGACAGGCCCGAAGGAATAGAA
GAAGAAGGTGGAGAGAGAGACAGAGACAGATCCATTCGATTAGTGAACGGATCTCGACGGTATCGCCGAA
TTAATTCACAAATGGCAGTATTCATCCACAATTTTAAAAGAAAAGGGGGGATTGGGGGGTACAGTGCAGG
GGAAAGAATAGTAGACATAATAGCAACAGACATACAAACTAAAGAATTACAAAAACAAATTACAAAAATT
CAAAATTTTCGGGTTTATTACAGGGACAGCAGAGATCCAGTTTGGACTAGTGGAGTTCCGCGTTACATAA
CTTACGGTAAATGGCCCGCCTGGCTGACCGCCCAACGACCCCCGCCCATTGACGTCAATAATGACGTATG
TTCCCATAGTAACGCCAATAGGGACTTTCCATTGACGTCAATGGGTGGAGTATTTACGGTAAACTGCCCA
CTTGGCAGTACATCAAGTGTATCATATGCCAAGTACGCCCCCTATTGACGTCAATGACGGTAAATGGCCC
GCCTGGCATTATGCCCAGTACATGACCTTATGGGACTTTCCTACTTGGCAGTACATCTACGTATTAGTCA
TCGCTATTACCATGGTGATGCGGTTTTGGCAGTACATCAATGGGCGTGGATAGCGGTTTGACTCACGGGG
ATTTCCAAGTCTCCACCCCATTGACGTCAATGGGAGTTTGTTTTGGCACCAAAATCAACGGGACTTTCCA
AAATGTCGTAACAACTCCGCCCCATTGACGCAAATGGGCGGTAGGCGTGTACGGTGGGAGGTCTATATAA
GCAGAGCTCGTTTAGTGAACCGTCAGATCGCCTGGAGACGCCATCCACGCTGTTTTGACCTCCATAGAAG
ACACCGGCGGCCGCGGTACCGCCACCATGGGAGTGCAGGTGGAAACCATCTCCCCAGGAGACGGGCGCAC
CTTCCCCAAGCGCGGCCAGACCTGCGTGGTGCACTACACCGGGATGCTTGAAGATGGAAAGAAATTTGAT
TCCTCCCGGGACAGAAACAAGCCCTTTAAGTTTATGCTAGGCAAGCAGGAGGTGATCCGAGGCTGGGAAG
AAGGGGTTGCCCAGATGAGTGTGGGTCAGAGAGCCAAACTGACTATATCTCCAGATTATGCCTATGGTGC
CACTGGGCACCCAGGCATCATCCCACCACATGCCACTCTCGTCTTCGATGTGGAGCTTCTAAAACTGGAA
ACTAGAGGCGTGCAGGTCGAGACCATCAGCCCCGGCGACGGCCGCACCTTTCCCAAGAGAGGCCAGACTT
GCGTGGTCCACTACACCGGCATGCTGGAGGACGGCAAGAAGTTCGACAGCAGCCGCGACCGCAACAAGCC
CTTCAAGTTCATGCTGGGCAAACAGGAAGTGATCCGCGGCTGGGAGGAAGGCGTGGCTCAGATGAGCGTG
GGGCAGCGGGCCAAGCTGACCATCAGCCCCGACTATGCCTACGGCGCCACCGGCCACCCCGGCATCATCC
CCCCCCACGCCACCCTGGTGTTCGACGTGGAGCTGCTGAAGCTGGAGACTAGTACCGGTTCTAGAGTGAG
CAAGGGCGAGGAGCTGTTCACCGGGGTGGTGCCCATCCTGGTCGAGCTGGACGGCGACGTAAACGGCCAC
AAGTTCAGCGTGTCCGGCGAGGGCGAGGGCGATGCCACCTACGGCAAGCTGACCCTGAAGTTCATCTGCA
CCACCGGCAAGCTGCCCGTGCCCTGGCCCACCCTCGTGACCACCCTGACCTACGGCGTGCAGTGCTTCAG
CCGCTACCCCGACCACATGAAGCAGCACGACTTCTTCAAGTCCGCCATGCCCGAAGGCTACGTCCAGGAG
CGCACCATCTTCTTCAAGGACGACGGCAACTACAAGACCCGCGCCGAGGTGAAGTTCGAGGGCGACACCC
TGGTGAACCGCATCGAGCTGAAGGGCATCGACTTCAAGGAGGACGGCAACATCCTGGGGCACAAGCTGGA
GTACAACTACAACAGCCACAACGTCTATATCATGGCCGACAAGCAGAAGAACGGCATCAAGGTGAACTTC
AAGATCCGCCACAACATCGAGGACGGCAGCGTGCAGCTCGCCGACCACTACCAGCAGAACACCCCCATCG
GCGACGGCCCCGTGCTGCTGCCCGACAACCACTACCTGAGCACCCAGTCCAAGCTGAGCAAAGACCCCAA
CGAGAAGCGCGATCACATGGTCCTGCTGGAGTTCGTGACCGCCGCCGGGATCACTCTCGGCATGGACGAG
CTGTACAAGTCCGGACTCAGATCTCGAGCTCAAGCTTCGAATTCTATGAACCTGGCGAGCCAGAGCGGGG
AGGCCGGCGCCGGCCAGCTGCTCTTCGCCAACTTCAACCAGGACAACACGTCCCTAGCTGTTGGTAGTAA
GTCCGGTTATAAATTTTTCTCCCTTTCTTCTGTGGATAAGCTGGAACAGATCTATGAATGCACCGATACG
GAAGATGTGTGCATTGTAGAGAGATTGTTCTCCAGCAGCCTAGTGGCCATCGTGAGCCTTAAAGCACCAA
GGAAGCTAAAGGTTTGCCACTTTAAGAAGGGAACTGAGATCTGCAACTACAGCTACTCCAACACGATTCT
GGCTGTGAAGCTCAACAGGCAGAGGCTGATAGTATGCCTGGAGGAGTCCCTGTACATCCACAACATTCGG
GACATGAAGGTGCTGCATACGATCAGGGAGACGCCTCCAAACCCTGCAGGCCTGTGTGCGCTGTCAATCA
ACAACGACAACTGCTACTTGGCGTACCCAGGGAGCGCGACCATCGGAGAGGTGCAGGTCTTCGATACCAT
TAATTTGAGAGCTGCAAACATGATTCCGGCTCACGACAGTCCTTTAGCGGCACTGGCCTTTGACGCAAGT
GGAACTAAACTTGCCACGGCTTCGGAGAAGGGGACCGTGATTAGGGTATTTTCCATTCCAGAAGGACAAA
AACTCTTTGAGTTTCGGAGAGGAGTAAAGAGGTGCGTGAGCATCTGCTCCCTGGCCTTCAGCATGGACGG
CATGTTCCTCTCCGCCTCCAGCAACACTGAGACCGTGCACATCTTCAAACTCGAGACTGTGAAAGAAAAA
CCCCCAGAGGAGCCCACCACCTGGACCGGGTACTTCGGGAAAGTGCTCATGGCCTCCACCAGCTACCTGC
CTTCCCAAGTGACAGAAATGTTCAACCAGGGCAGAGCCTTCGCCACGGTCCGCCTGCCATTCTGCGGCCA
CAAAAACATCTGCTCGCTAGCCACAATTCAGAAGATCCCGCGGTTGTTGGTGGGTGCCGCCGACGGGTAC
CTGTACATGTACAACCTGGACCCCCAGGAGGGCGGCGAGTGTGCCCTGATGAAGCAGCACCGGCTGGACG
GCAGTCTGGAAACGACCAATGAGATCTTGGACTCTGCCTCTCACGACTGCCCCTTAGTCACTCAGACATA
CGGCGCAGCTGCAGGAAAAGCCTACACAGACGACCTGGGTGCTGTGGGTGGCGCCTGCCTGGAGGACGAG
GCCAGCGCCCTGCGCCTGGATGAGGACAGCGAGCACCCGCCCATGATTCTTCGGACTGACTGAGGATCCT
AATCAACCTCTGGATTACAAAATTTGTGAAAGATTGACTGGTATTCTTAACTATGTTGCTCCTTTTACGC
TATGTGGATACGCTGCTTTAATGCCTTTGTATCATGCTATTGCTTCCCGTATGGCTTTCATTTTCTCCTC
CTTGTATAAATCCTGGTTGCTGTCTCTTTATGAGGAGTTGTGGCCCGTTGTCAGGCAACGTGGCGTGGTG
TGCACTGTGTTTGCTGACGCAACCCCCACTGGTTGGGGCATTGCCACCACCTGTCAGCTCCTTTCCGGGA
CTTTCGCTTTCCCCCTCCCTATTGCCACGGCGGAACTCATCGCCGCCTGCCTTGCCCGCTGCTGGACAGG
GGCTCGGCTGTTGGGCACTGACAATTCCGTGGTGTTGTCGGGGAAATCATCGTCCTTTCCTTGGCTGCTC
GCCTGTGTTGCCACCTGGATTCTGCGCGGGACGTCCTTCTGCTACGTCCCTTCGGCCCTCAATCCAGCGG
ACCTTCCTTCCCGCGGCCTGCTGCCGGCTCTGCGGCCTCTTCCGCGTCTTCGCCTTCGCCCTCAGACGAG
TCGGATCTCCCTTTGGGCCGCCTCCCCGCCTGAGATCCTTTAAGACCAATGACTTACAAGGCAGCTGTAG
ATCTTAGCCACTTTTTAAAAGAAAAGGGGGGACTGGAAGGGCTAATTCACTCCCAACGAAGACAAGATCT
GCTTTTTGCTTGTACTGGGTCTCTCTGGTTAGACCAGATCTGAGCCTGGGAGCTCTCTGGCTAACTAGGG
AACCCACTGCTTAAGCCTCAATAAAGCTTGCCTTGAGTGCTTCAAGTAGTGTGTGCCCGTCTGTTGTGTG
ACTCTGGTAACTAGAGATCCCTCAGACCCTTTTAGTCAGTGTGGAAAATCTCTAGCAGTAGTAGTTCATG
TCATCTTATTATTCAGTATTTATAACTTGCAAAGAAATGAATATCAGAGAGTGAGAGGCCCGGGTTAATT
AAGGAAAGGGCTAGATCATTCTTGAAGACGAAAGGGCCTCGTGATACGCCTATTTTTATAGGTTAATGTC
ATGATAATAATGGTTTCTTAGACGTCAGGTGGCACTTTTCGGGGAAATGTGCGCGGAACCCCTATTTGTT
TATTTTTCTAAATACATTCAAATATGTATCCGCTCATGAGACAATAACCCTGATAAATGCTTCAATAATA
TTGAAAAAGGAAGAGTATGAGTATTCAACATTTCCGTGTCGCCCTTATTCCCTTTTTTGCGGCATTTTGC
CTTCCTGTTTTTGCTCACCCAGAAACGCTGGTGAAAGTAAAAGATGCTGAAGATCAGTTGGGTGCACGAG
TGGGTTACATCGAACTGGATCTCAACAGCGGTAAGATCCTTGAGAGTTTTCGCCCCGAAGAACGTTTTCC
AATGATGAGCACTTTTAAAGTTCTGCTATGTGGCGCGGTATTATCCCGTGTTGACGCCGGGCAAGAGCAA
CTCGGTCGCCGCATACACTATTCTCAGAATGACTTGGTTGAGTACTCACCAGTCACAGAAAAGCATCTTA
CGGATGGCATGACAGTAAGAGAATTATGCAGTGCTGCCATAACCATGAGTGATAACACTGCGGCCAACTT
ACTTCTGACAACGATCGGAGGACCGAAGGAGCTAACCGCTTTTTTGCACAACATGGGGGATCATGTAACT
CGCCTTGATCGTTGGGAACCGGAGCTGAATGAAGCCATACCAAACGACGAGCGTGACACCACGATGCCTG
TAGCAATGGCAACAACGTTGCGCAAACTATTAACTGGCGAACTACTTACTCTAGCTTCCCGGCAACAATT
AATAGACTGGATGGAGGCGGATAAAGTTGCAGGACCACTTCTGCGCTCGGCCCTTCCGGCTGGCTGGTTT
ATTGCTGATAAATCTGGAGCCGGTGAGCGTGGGTCTCGCGGTATCATTGCAGCACTGGGGCCAGATGGTA
AGCCCTCCCGTATCGTAGTTATCTACACGACGGGGAGTCAGGCAACTATGGATGAACGAAATAGACAGAT
CGCTGAGATAGGTGCCTCACTGATTAAGCATTGGTAACTGTCAGACCAAGTTTACTCATATATACTTTAG
ATTGATTTAAAACTTCATTTTTAATTTAAAAGGATCTAGGTGAAGATCCTTTTTGATAATCTCATGACCA
AAATCCCTTAACGTGAGTTTTCGTTCCACTGAGCGTCAGACCCCGTAGAAAAGATCAAAGGATCTTCTTG
AGATCCTTTTTTTCTGCGCGTAATCTGCTGCTTGCAAACAAAAAAACCACCGCTACCAGCGGTGGTTTGT
TTGCCGGATCAAGAGCTACCAACTCTTTTTCCGAAGGTAACTGGCTTCAGCAGAGCGCAGATACCAAATA
CTGTTCTTCTAGTGTAGCCGTAGTTAGGCCACCACTTCAAGAACTCTGTAGCACCGCCTACATACCTCGC
TCTGCTAATCCTGTTACCAGTGGCTGCTGCCAGTGGCGATAAGTCGTGTCTTACCGGGTTGGACTCAAGA
CGATAGTTACCGGATAAGGCGCAGCGGTCGGGCTGAACGGGGGGTTCGTGCACACAGCCCAGCTTGGAGC
GAACGACCTACACCGAACTGAGATACCTACAGCGTGAGCTATGAGAAAGCGCCACGCTTCCCGAAGGGAG
AAAGGCGGACAGGTATCCGGTAAGCGGCAGGGTCGGAACAGGAGAGCGCACGAGGGAGCTTCCAGGGGGA
AACGCCTGGTATCTTTATAGTCCTGTCGGGTTTCGCCACCTCTGACTTGAGCGTCGATTTTTGTGATGCT
CGTCAGGGGGGCGGAGCCTATGGAAAAACGCCAGCAACGCGGCCTTTTTACGGTTCCTGGCCTTTTGCTG
GCCTTTTGCTCACATGTTCTTTCCTGCGTTATCCCCTGATTCTGTGGATAACCGTATTACCGCCTTTGAG
TGAGCTGATACCGCTCGCCGCAGCCGAACGACCGAGCGCAGCGAGTCAGTGAGCGAGGAAGCGGAAGAGC
GCCCAATACGCAAACCGCCTCTCCCCGCGCGTTGGCCGATTCATTAATGCAGCAAGCTCATGGCTGACTA
ATTTTTTTTATTTATGCAGAGGCCGAGGCCGCCTCGGCCTCTGAGCTATTCCAGAAGTAGTGAGGAGGCT
TTTTTGGAGGCCTAGGCTTTTGCAAAAAGCTCCCCGTGGCACGACAGGTTTCCCGACTGGAAAGCGGGCA
GTGAGCGCAACGCAATTAATGTGAGTTAGCTCACTCATTAGGCACCCCAGGCTTTACACTTTATGCTTCC
GGCTCGTATGTTGTGTGGAATTGTGAGCGGATAACAATTTCACACAGGAAACAGCTATGACATGATTACG
AATTTCACAAATAAAGCATTTTTTTCACTGCATTCTAGTTGTGGTTTGTCCAAACTCATCAATGTATCTT
ATCATGTCTGGATCAACTGGATAACTCAAGCTAACCAAAATCATCCCAAACTTCCCACCCCATACCCTAT
TACCACTGCCAATTACCTGTGGTTTCATTTACTCTAAACCTGTGATTCCTCTGAATTATTTTCATTTTAA
AGAAATTGTATTTGTTAAATATGTACTACAAACTTAGTAGT
Features (pLannotate 1.2.2; 27 found; start..end, strand, type, name):
    377..634     +  LTR            5' LTR (truncated): truncated 5' long terminal repeat (LTR) from HIV-1
    681..806     +  misc_feature   HIV-1 Ψ: packaging signal of human immunodeficiency virus type 1
    790..1128    +  CDS            HIV-1 gag (fragment): gag protein from human immunodeficiency virus 1; gag
   1303..1536    +  misc_feature   RRE: The Rev response element (RRE) of HIV-1 allows for Rev-dependent mRNA export from the nucleus to the cytoplasm.
   1913..2013    +  CDS            Rev (fragment): human immunodeficiency virus 1 (HIV-1) Rev protein; rev; enhances nuclear export of unspliced and incompletely spliced viral mRNAs
   2062..2179    +  misc_feature   cPPT/CTS: central polypurine tract and central termination sequence of HIV-1
   2231..2534    +  enhancer       CMV enhancer: human cytomegalovirus immediate early enhancer
   2535..2738    +  promoter       CMV promoter: human cytomegalovirus (CMV) immediate early promoter
   2827..3150    +  CDS            FKBP1A: FKB1A_HUMAN - Also known as FKBP1, FKBP12. Experimental evidence at protein level: Swiss-Prot protein existence level 1. Keeps in an inactive conformation TGFBR1, the TGF-beta type I serine/threonine kinase receptor, preventing TGF-beta receptor activation in absence of ligand. Recruits SMAD7 to ACVR1B which prevents the association of SMAD2 and SMAD3 with the activin receptor complex, thereby blocking the activin signal. May modulate the RYR1 calcium channel activity. PPIases accelerate the folding of proteins. It catalyzes the cis-trans isomerization of proline imidic peptide bonds in oligop
   3157..3477    +  CDS            FKBP: human FK506-binding protein FKBP12 synthetic gene with alternative codons
   3496..4209    +  CDS            mEGFP: mEGFP is a basic (constitutively fluorescent) green fluorescent protein published in 2002, derived from Aequorea victoria. It has moderate acid sensitivity.
   4210..4245    +  misc_feature   MCS (fragment): multiple cloning site
   4246..5520    +  CDS            Wipi2: WIPI2_RAT - Experimental evidence at protein level: Swiss-Prot protein existence level 1. Component of the autophagy machinery that controls the major intracellular degradation process by which cytoplasmic materials are packaged into autophagosomes and delivered to lysosomes for degradation. Involved in an early step of the formation of preautophagosomal structures. Binds and is activated by phosphatidylinositol 3-phosphate (PtdIns3P) forming on membranes of the endoplasmic reticulum upon activation of the upstream ULK1 and PI3 kinases. Mediates ER-isolation membranes contacts by interacting w
   5531..6119    +  misc_feature   WPRE: woodchuck hepatitis virus posttranscriptional regulatory element
   6127..6192    +  CDS            nef (fragment): NEF_HV1Z2 - Experimental evidence at protein level: Swiss-Prot protein existence level 1. Extracellular Nef protein targets CD4(+) T-lymphocytes for apoptosis by interacting with CXCR4 surface receptors. From Human immunodeficiency virus type 1 group M subtype D (isolate Z2/CDC-Z34) (HIV-1).
   6194..6427    +  LTR            3' LTR (ΔU3): self-inactivating 3' long terminal repeat (LTR) from HIV-1
   6632..6736    +  promoter       AmpR promoter: bla
   6737..7597    +  CDS            AmpR: β-lactamase; bla; confers resistance to ampicillin, carbenicillin, and related antibiotics
   7768..8356    +  rep_origin     ori: high-copy-number ColE1/pMB1/pBR322/pUC origin of replication
   8539..8593    +  CDS            lacI (fragment): lac repressor; lacI; The lac repressor binds to the lac operator to inhibit transcription in E. coli. This inhibition can be relieved by adding lactose or isopropyl-β-D-thiogalactopyranoside (IPTG).
   8599..8692    +  rep_origin     SV40 ori (fragment): SV40 origin of replication
   8717..8754    +  CDS            lacI (fragment): lac repressor; lacI; The lac repressor binds to the lac operator to inhibit transcription in E. coli. This inhibition can be relieved by adding lactose or isopropyl-β-D-thiogalactopyranoside (IPTG).
   8767..8788    +  protein_bind   CAP binding site: CAP binding activates transcription in the presence of cAMP. E. coli catabolite activator protein
   8803..8833    +  promoter       lac promoter: promoter for the E. coli lac operon
   8841..8857    +  protein_bind   lac operator: The lac repressor binds to the lac operator to inhibit transcription in E. coli. This inhibition can be relieved by adding lactose or isopropyl-β-D-thiogalactopyranoside (IPTG). lac repressor encoded by lacI
   8891..8974    +  polyA_signal   SV40 poly(A) signal (fragment): SV40 polyadenylation signal
   9141..329     +  CDS            nef (fragment) (across the origin): NEF_HV1BR - Experimental evidence at protein level: Swiss-Prot protein existence level 1. Extracellular Nef protein targets CD4(+) T-lymphocytes for apoptosis by interacting with CXCR4 surface receptors (PubMed:14990729). From Human immunodeficiency virus type 1 group M subtype B (isolate BRU/LAI) (HIV-1).
