[The description below was written by a language model from this plasmid's Addgene catalogue record and pLannotate feature annotations shown in this document.]
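Description:
pHAGE-FKBP-mEGFP-WIPI2 is an HIV-1-based lentiviral transfer plasmid built on the pHAGE backbone for stable expression of a tagged human autophagy protein in mammalian cells. In bacteria it is maintained through a high-copy ColE1/pUC-type origin and selected with ampicillin via the β-lactamase gene. The viral portion carries a truncated 5' LTR, the Ψ packaging signal with an adjoining gag fragment, the Rev response element for Rev-dependent nuclear export of the genomic RNA, the cPPT/CTS element, and a ΔU3 self-inactivating 3' LTR, so that the integrated provirus lacks LTR promoter activity and transgene expression depends on the internal promoter. No mammalian selection marker is annotated in the feature table, so transduced cells would presumably be identified by their green fluorescence.

The payload is driven by the CMV immediate-early enhancer and promoter and is followed by a WPRE, which enhances transcript stability and expression. The annotated reading frame begins with two consecutive FKBP12 units, the second being a synthetic version with alternative codons, followed by monomeric EGFP, a short linker derived from a multiple cloning site, and the WIPI2 coding sequence. The catalogue describes this insert as the human WIPI2d isoform; the automated annotation matched it to the rat orthologue, most likely reflecting sequence conservation. WIPI2 is a PtdIns3P-binding protein that acts early in autophagosome formation. The FKBP module allows chemically induced dimerisation with a partner domain such as FRB anchored elsewhere, although the record does not name the partner or the dimeriser. This fits the stated purpose of stable expression and inducible recruitment of the protein, with mEGFP reporting its localisation, in work on BNIP3/NIX mitophagy initiation.
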