Addgene plasmid #223757: pHAGE-FKBP-mEGFP-WIPI2
Purpose: Stable expression and inducible recruitment of protein in mammalian cell culture
Depositing lab: Sascha Martens. Depositing organization: University of Vienna. Publication: Reconstitution of BNIP3/NIX-mitophagy initiation reveals hierarchical flexibility of the autophagy machinery. Adriaenssens E, Schaar S, Cook ASI, Stuke JFM, Sawa-Makarska J, Nguyen TN, Ren X, Schuschnig M, Romanov J, Khuu G, Uoselis L, Lazarou M, Hummer G, Hurley JH, Martens S. Nat Cell Biol. 2025 Jul 25. doi: 10.1038/s41556-025-01712-y. PubMed 40715440.
Backbone
  Vector backbone: pHAGE
  Vector type: Lentiviral
Growth in bacteria
  Bacterial resistance: Ampicillin, 100 μg/mL
  Growth temperature: 37°C
  Growth strain: NEB Stable
  Copy number: Unknown
Gene/Insert
  Gene/Insert name: WIPI2d
  Species: H. sapiens (human)
  Entrez Gene: WIPI2 (a.k.a. ATG18B, Atg21, CGI-50, IDDSSA, WIPI-2)
  Tag / fusion protein: FKBP-mEGFP (N terminal on insert)
  Cloning method: Gibson Cloning
Terms and licenses: Academic/Nonprofit Terms; Industry Terms: Not Available to Industry
Depositor comments: Internal #: SMc2166 . Please visit https://doi.org/10.1101/2024.08.28.609967 for bioRxiv preprint.
How to cite: pHAGE-FKBP-mEGFP-WIPI2 was a gift from Sascha Martens (Addgene plasmid # 223757 ; http://n2t.net/addgene:223757 ; RRID:Addgene_223757)
